Addgene plasmid #50363: AAV phSyn1(S)-DreO-bGHpA
Purpose: Can be used to generate AAV virus that will express DreO recombinase in neurons from the synapsin promoter
Depositing lab: Hongkui Zeng. Publication: Transgenic mice for intersectional targeting of neural sensors and effectors with high specificity and performance. Madisen L, Garner AR, Shimaoka D, Chuong AS, Klapoetke NC, Li L, van der Bourg A, Niino Y, Egolf L, Monetti C, Gu H, Mills M, Cheng A, Tasic B, Nguyen TN, Sunkin SM, Benucci A, Nagy A, Miyawaki A, Helmchen F, Empson RM, Knopfel T, Boyden ES, Reid RC, Carandini M, Zeng H. Neuron. 2015 Mar 4;85(5):942-58. doi: 10.1016/j.neuron.2015.02.022. PubMed 25741722.
Backbone
  Vector backbone: pAAV-MCS
  Backbone manufacturer: Stratagene
  Total vector size (bp): 4710
  Modifications to backbone: A fragment containing the hSyn1 promoter-DreO recombinase gene-bGHpA were swapped in to replace the CMV promoter-MCS-hGHpA sequence. Total insert size including the two ITRs is 2113 bp.
  Vector type: AAV
Growth in bacteria
  Bacterial resistance: Ampicillin, 100 μg/mL
  Growth temperature: 30°C
  Growth strain: Stbl2
  Copy number: Unknown
Gene/Insert
  Gene/Insert name: DreO recombinase (alt name: Dre)
  Species: Phage
  Insert size (bp): 1050
  Mutation: Sequence optimized for expression in mammalian cells
  Promoter: hSyn1
  Tag / fusion protein: none
  Cloning method: Restriction Enzyme; 5′ cloning site Not1 (not destroyed); 3′ cloning site Not1 (not destroyed)
  Sequencing primers: 5′ none; 3′ none
Terms and licenses: Academic/Nonprofit Terms; Industry Terms: Not Available to Industry
How to cite: AAV phSyn1(S)-DreO-bGHpA was a gift from Hongkui Zeng (Addgene plasmid # 50363 ; http://n2t.net/addgene:50363 ; RRID:Addgene_50363) For viral preps, please replace (Addgene plasmid # 50363) in the above sentence with: (Addgene viral prep # 50363-AAV5) or (Addgene viral prep # 50363-AAVrg)
