[The description below was written by a language model from this plasmid's Addgene catalogue record and pLannotate feature annotations shown in this document.]
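Description:
AAV phSyn1(S)-DreO-bGHpA is an adeno-associated virus transfer plasmid built on the pAAV-MCS backbone, in which the original CMV promoter, multiple cloning site and hGH polyadenylation signal were replaced by a neuron-directed recombinase expression cassette. The plasmid is about 4.7 kb and is maintained in E. coli through a high-copy ColE1/pUC-type origin with ampicillin selection from the β-lactamase gene. It also carries an f1/M13 phage origin and small remnants of pBR322 bom and rop sequences. A recombination-deficient host strain is listed, consistent with the tendency of ITR repeats to rearrange. In the depositor sequence both AAV2 inverted terminal repeats are annotated as complete. In the slightly shorter sequencing-derived record, one ITR is detected only as short fragments, which may reflect either the difficulty of sequencing these hairpin-forming repeats or a partial deletion.

Between the ITRs, which provide the signals for replication and packaging of the genome into AAV particles, the human synapsin I promoter drives DreO, a roughly 1 kb, untagged version of the phage-derived Dre recombinase that was sequence-optimized for mammalian expression, followed by the bovine growth hormone polyadenylation signal. The DreO coding sequence is not itself annotated in either feature table, but it corresponds to the unannotated gap between the promoter and the poly(A) signal. The whole ITR-to-ITR unit is about 2.1 kb, well within AAV packaging capacity. Dre recombines rox sites, which are distinct from the loxP sites used by Cre. Virus made from this construct can therefore deliver Dre activity to neurons, for example to activate rox-dependent reporters or effectors, alone or in intersectional schemes combined with other recombinases in transgenic mice.
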