Features (pLannotate 1.2.2; 11 found; start..end, strand, type, name):
      1..141     -  repeat_region  AAV2 ITR: inverted terminal repeat of adeno-associated virus serotype 2 inverted
    177..624     +  promoter       hSyn promoter: human synapsin I promoter; confers neuron-specific expression (Kügler et al., 2003)
   1743..1950    +  polyA_signal   bGH poly(A) signal: bovine growth hormone polyadenylation signal
   1973..2113    +  repeat_region  AAV2 ITR: inverted terminal repeat of adeno-associated virus serotype 2 inverted
   2118..2169    -  misc_feature   bom (fragment): basis of mobility region from pBR322
   2188..2568    +  rep_origin     M13 ori (sequence partly withheld): M13 bacteriophage origin of replication; arrow indicates direction of (+) strand synthesis
   2644..2693    -  misc_feature   bom (fragment): basis of mobility region from pBR322
   2795..2830    -  CDS            rop (fragment): Rop protein, which maintains plasmids at low copy number; rop
   2925..3029    +  promoter       AmpR promoter: bla
   3030..3890    +  CDS            AmpR: β-lactamase; bla; confers resistance to ampicillin, carbenicillin, and related antibiotics
   4061..4649    +  rep_origin     ori: high-copy-number ColE1/pMB1/pBR322/pUC origin of replication
>Addgene plasmid #50363 | AAV phSyn1(S)-DreO-bGHpA | depositor full sequence | sequence record 75163 | AAV phSyn1(S)-DreO-bGHpA sequence 4710 bps
CCTGCAGGCAGCTGCGCGCTCGCTCGCTCACTGAGGCCGCCCGGGCAAAGCCCGGGCGTCGGGCGACCTT
TGGTCGCCCGGCCTCAGTGAGCGAGCGAGCGCGCAGAGAGGGAGTGGCCAACTCCATCACTAGGGGTTCC
TGCGGCCGCACGCGTCTGCAGAGGGCCCTGCGTATGAGTGCAAGTGGGTTTTAGGACCAGGATGAGGCGG
GGTGGGGGTGCCTACCTGACGACCGACCCCGACCCACTGGACAAGCACCCAACCCCCATTCCCCAAATTG
CGCATCCCCTATCAGAGAGGGGGAGGGGAAACAGGATGCGGCGAGGCGCGTGCGCACTGCCAGCTTCAGC
ACCGCGGACAGTGCCTTCGCCCCCGCCTGGCGGCGCGCGCCACCGCCGCCTCAGCACTGAAGGCGCGCTG
ACGTCACTCGCCGGTCCCCCGCAAACTCCCCTTCCCGGCCACCTTGGTCGCGTCCGCGCCGCCGCCGGCC
CAGCCGGACCGCACCACGCGAGGCGCGAGATAGGGGGGCACGGGCGCGACCATCTGCGCTGCGGCGCCGG
CGACTCAGCGCTGCCTCAGTCTGCGGTGGGCAGCGGAGGAGTCGTGTCGTGCCTGAGAGCGCAGACGCGT
GGACGGTACCCTTCAGGTCGAGAAATCGATTGCCACCATGCCTAAGAAGAAGAGGAAGGTTTCTGAGCTG
ATTATTAGTGGTTCATCTGGTGGATTCCTGCGAAACATCGGCAAAGAGTATCAGGAGGCCGCTGAAAACT
TCATGAGGTTTATGAATGACCAGGGGGCGTACGCTCCTAACACTTTGAGGGATTTGAGGTTGGTCTTTCA
TAGCTGGGCCAGATGGTGCCATGCTCGGCAGCTTGCATGGTTTCCAATTAGTCCTGAAATGGCACGCGAA
TACTTTCTTCAGTTGCACGATGCAGACCTGGCCTCCACTACCATCGACAAGCACTATGCTATGCTTAATA
TGCTTCTGTCCCACTGCGGACTGCCACCCTTGTCCGACGACAAGTCAGTGAGTCTTGCCATGAGAAGAAT
TAGAAGAGAAGCCGCAACCGAAAAGGGTGAGAGGACAGGACAGGCAATCCCCCTGCGCTGGGACGACCTG
AAGCTGCTGGATGTGCTGCTCAGCAGGAGCGAGCGGCTGGTCGACCTGCGCAACAGGGCTTTCCTGTTCG
TAGCCTATAACACCCTCATGAGAATGTCTGAAATATCACGCATCAGGGTTGGGGACTTGGATCAGACAGG
AGACACAGTGACCCTGCACATCAGTCACACTAAGACAATCACCACAGCTGCGGGCCTTGACAAAGTGCTC
TCCCGGCGAACCACAGCAGTGCTCAATGACTGGCTGGACGTCAGTGGGCTTAGAGAACATCCAGACGCTG
TGCTCTTCCCACCTATACACCGGTCAAACAAAGCCCGCATTACTACCACGCCCCTGACCGCCCCTGCCAT
GGAGAAGATTTTCAGTGATGCCTGGGTGCTGCTGAACAAACGGGACGCCACCCCCAATAAAGGGAGGTAT
AGGACCTGGACCGGCCATTCCGCCAGGGTGGGTGCCGCAATAGACATGGCCGAGAAACAGGTGTCTATGG
TCGAGATTATGCAGGAAGGGACATGGAAGAAGCCTGAAACACTGATGCGGTATCTCAGAAGGGGCGGAGT
GTCCGTGGGAGCCAATTCTCGACTGATGGATAGCTAAGGATCCGCTAGCAGATCTGCCTCGACTGTGCCT
TCTAGTTGCCAGCCATCTGTTGTTTGCCCCTCCCCCGTGCCTTCCTTGACCCTGGAAGGTGCCACTCCCA
CTGTCCTTTCCTAATAAAATGAGGAAATTGCATCGCATTGTCTGAGTAGGTGTCATTCTATTCTGGGGGG
TGGGGTGGGGCAGGACAGCAAGGGGGAGGATTGGGAAGACAATAGCAGGCATGCTGGGGACACGTGCGGA
CCGAGCGGCCGCAGGAACCCCTAGTGATGGAGTTGGCCACTCCCTCTCTGCGCGCTCGCTCGCTCACTGA
GGCCGGGCGACCAAAGGTCGCCCGACGCCCGGGCTTTGCCCGGGCGGCCTCAGTGAGCGAGCGAGCGCGC
AGCTGCCTGCAGGGGCGCCTGATGCGGTATTTTCTCCTTACGCATCTGTGCGGTATTTCACACCGCATA
[142 nt withheld, positions 2170-2311]
C
[141 nt withheld, positions 2313-2453]
CCTTTGACGTTGGAGTCCACGTTCTTT
[37 nt withheld, positions 2481-2517]
ACCCTATCTCGGGCTATTCTTTTGATTTATAAGGGATTTTGCCGATTTCGGCCTATTGGTTAAAAAATGA
GCTGATTTAACAAAAATTTAACGCGAATTTTAACAAAATATTAACGTTTACAATTTTATGGTGCACTCTC
AGTACAATCTGCTCTGATGCCGCATAGTTAAGCCAGCCCCGACACCCGCCAACACCCGCTGACGCGCCCT
GACGGGCTTGTCTGCTCCCGGCATCCGCTTACAGACAAGCTGTGACCGTCTCCGGGAGCTGCATGTGTCA
GAGGTTTTCACCGTCATCACCGAAACGCGCGAGACGAAAGGGCCTCGTGATACGCCTATTTTTATAGGTT
AATGTCATGATAATAATGGTTTCTTAGACGTCAGGTGGCACTTTTCGGGGAAATGTGCGCGGAACCCCTA
TTTGTTTATTTTTCTAAATACATTCAAATATGTATCCGCTCATGAGACAATAACCCTGATAAATGCTTCA
ATAATATTGAAAAAGGAAGAGTATGAGTATTCAACATTTCCGTGTCGCCCTTATTCCCTTTTTTGCGGCA
TTTTGCCTTCCTGTTTTTGCTCACCCAGAAACGCTGGTGAAAGTAAAAGATGCTGAAGATCAGTTGGGTG
CACGAGTGGGTTACATCGAACTGGATCTCAACAGCGGTAAGATCCTTGAGAGTTTTCGCCCCGAAGAACG
TTTTCCAATGATGAGCACTTTTAAAGTTCTGCTATGTGGCGCGGTATTATCCCGTATTGACGCCGGGCAA
GAGCAACTCGGTCGCCGCATACACTATTCTCAGAATGACTTGGTTGAGTACTCACCAGTCACAGAAAAGC
ATCTTACGGATGGCATGACAGTAAGAGAATTATGCAGTGCTGCCATAACCATGAGTGATAACACTGCGGC
CAACTTACTTCTGACAACGATCGGAGGACCGAAGGAGCTAACCGCTTTTTTGCACAACATGGGGGATCAT
GTAACTCGCCTTGATCGTTGGGAACCGGAGCTGAATGAAGCCATACCAAACGACGAGCGTGACACCACGA
TGCCTGTAGCAATGGCAACAACGTTGCGCAAACTATTAACTGGCGAACTACTTACTCTAGCTTCCCGGCA
ACAATTAATAGACTGGATGGAGGCGGATAAAGTTGCAGGACCACTTCTGCGCTCGGCCCTTCCGGCTGGC
TGGTTTATTGCTGATAAATCTGGAGCCGGTGAGCGTGGGTCTCGCGGTATCATTGCAGCACTGGGGCCAG
ATGGTAAGCCCTCCCGTATCGTAGTTATCTACACGACGGGGAGTCAGGCAACTATGGATGAACGAAATAG
ACAGATCGCTGAGATAGGTGCCTCACTGATTAAGCATTGGTAACTGTCAGACCAAGTTTACTCATATATA
CTTTAGATTGATTTAAAACTTCATTTTTAATTTAAAAGGATCTAGGTGAAGATCCTTTTTGATAATCTCA
TGACCAAAATCCCTTAACGTGAGTTTTCGTTCCACTGAGCGTCAGACCCCGTAGAAAAGATCAAAGGATC
TTCTTGAGATCCTTTTTTTCTGCGCGTAATCTGCTGCTTGCAAACAAAAAAACCACCGCTACCAGCGGTG
GTTTGTTTGCCGGATCAAGAGCTACCAACTCTTTTTCCGAAGGTAACTGGCTTCAGCAGAGCGCAGATAC
CAAATACTGTCCTTCTAGTGTAGCCGTAGTTAGGCCACCACTTCAAGAACTCTGTAGCACCGCCTACATA
CCTCGCTCTGCTAATCCTGTTACCAGTGGCTGCTGCCAGTGGCGATAAGTCGTGTCTTACCGGGTTGGAC
TCAAGACGATAGTTACCGGATAAGGCGCAGCGGTCGGGCTGAACGGGGGGTTCGTGCACACAGCCCAGCT
TGGAGCGAACGACCTACACCGAACTGAGATACCTACAGCGTGAGCTATGAGAAAGCGCCACGCTTCCCGA
AGGGAGAAAGGCGGACAGGTATCCGGTAAGCGGCAGGGTCGGAACAGGAGAGCGCACGAGGGAGCTTCCA
GGGGGAAACGCCTGGTATCTTTATAGTCCTGTCGGGTTTCGCCACCTCTGACTTGAGCGTCGATTTTTGT
GATGCTCGTCAGGGGGGCGGAGCCTATGGAAAAACGCCAGCAACGCGGCCTTTTTACGGTTCCTGGCCTT
TTGCTGGCCTTTTGCTCACATGT
