Features (pLannotate 1.2.2; 12 found; start..end, strand, type, name):
    141..192     -  misc_feature   bom (fragment): basis of mobility region from pBR322
    211..666     +  rep_origin     f1 ori (sequence partly withheld): f1 bacteriophage origin of replication; arrow indicates direction of (+) strand synthesis
    667..716     -  misc_feature   bom (fragment): basis of mobility region from pBR322
    818..853     -  CDS            rop (fragment): Rop protein, which maintains plasmids at low copy number; rop
    948..1052    +  promoter       AmpR promoter: bla
   1053..1913    +  CDS            AmpR: β-lactamase; bla; confers resistance to ampicillin, carbenicillin, and related antibiotics
   2084..2672    +  rep_origin     ori: high-copy-number ColE1/pMB1/pBR322/pUC origin of replication
   2745..2772    +  repeat_region  AAV2 ITR (fragment): inverted terminal repeat of adeno-associated virus serotype 2 inverted
   2801..2828    +  repeat_region  AAV2 ITR (fragment): inverted terminal repeat of adeno-associated virus serotype 2 inverted
   2899..3346    +  promoter       hSyn promoter: human synapsin I promoter; confers neuron-specific expression (Kügler et al., 2003)
   4465..4672    +  polyA_signal   bGH poly(A) signal: bovine growth hormone polyadenylation signal
   4695..136     +  repeat_region  AAV2 ITR (across the origin): inverted terminal repeat of adeno-associated virus serotype 2 inverted
>Addgene plasmid #50363 | AAV phSyn1(S)-DreO-bGHpA | addgene full sequence | sequence record 308988 | Addgene NGS Result
CCCCTAGTGATGGAGTTGGCCACTCCCTCTCTGCGCGCTCGCTCGCTCACTGAGGCCGGGCGACCAAAGG
TCGCCCGACGCCCGGGCTTTGCCCGGGCGGCCTCAGTGAGCGAGCGAGCGCGCAGCTGCCTGCAGGGGCG
CCTGATGCGGTATTTTCTCCTTACGCATCTGTGCGGTATTTCACACCGCATA
[95 nt withheld, positions 193-287]
T
[46 nt withheld, positions 289-334]
C
[141 nt withheld, positions 336-476]
CCTTTGACGTTGGAGTCCACGTTCTTT
[37 nt withheld, positions 504-540]
ACTCTATCTCGGGCTATTCTTTTGATTTATAAGGGATTTTGCCGATTTCGGTCTATTGGTTAAAAAATGA
GCTGATTTAACAAAAATTTAACGCGAATTTTAACAAAATATTAACGTTTACAATTTTATGGTGCACTCTC
AGTACAATCTGCTCTGATGCCGCATAGTTAAGCCAGCCCCGACACCCGCCAACACCCGCTGACGCGCCCT
GACGGGCTTGTCTGCTCCCGGCATCCGCTTACAGACAAGCTGTGACCGTCTCCGGGAGCTGCATGTGTCA
GAGGTTTTCACCGTCATCACCGAAACGCGCGAGACGAAAGGGCCTCGTGATACGCCTATTTTTATAGGTT
AATGTCATGATAATAATGGTTTCTTAGACGTCAGGTGGCACTTTTCGGGGAAATGTGCGCGGAACCCCTA
TTTGTTTATTTTTCTAAATACATTCAAATATGTATCCGCTCATGAGACAATAACCCTGATAAATGCTTCA
ATAATATTGAAAAAGGAAGAGTATGAGTATTCAACATTTCCGTGTCGCCCTTATTCCCTTTTTTGCGGCA
TTTTGCCTTCCTGTTTTTGCTCACCCAGAAACGCTGGTGAAAGTAAAAGATGCTGAAGATCAGTTGGGTG
CACGAGTGGGTTACATCGAACTGGATCTCAACAGCGGTAAGATCCTTGAGAGTTTTCGCCCCGAAGAACG
TTTTCCAATGATGAGCACTTTTAAAGTTCTGCTATGTGGCGCGGTATTATCCCGTATTGACGCCGGGCAA
GAGCAACTCGGTCGCCGCATACACTATTCTCAGAATGACTTGGTTGAGTACTCACCAGTCACAGAAAAGC
ATCTTACGGATGGCATGACAGTAAGAGAATTATGCAGTGCTGCCATAACCATGAGTGATAACACTGCGGC
CAACTTACTTCTGACAACGATCGGAGGACCGAAGGAGCTAACCGCTTTTTTGCACAACATGGGGGATCAT
GTAACTCGCCTTGATCGTTGGGAACCGGAGCTGAATGAAGCCATACCAAACGACGAGCGTGACACCACGA
TGCCTGTAGCAATGGCAACAACGTTGCGCAAACTATTAACTGGCGAACTACTTACTCTAGCTTCCCGGCA
ACAATTAATAGACTGGATGGAGGCGGATAAAGTTGCAGGACCACTTCTGCGCTCGGCCCTTCCGGCTGGC
TGGTTTATTGCTGATAAATCTGGAGCCGGTGAGCGTGGGTCTCGCGGTATCATTGCAGCACTGGGGCCAG
ATGGTAAGCCCTCCCGTATCGTAGTTATCTACACGACGGGGAGTCAGGCAACTATGGATGAACGAAATAG
ACAGATCGCTGAGATAGGTGCCTCACTGATTAAGCATTGGTAACTGTCAGACCAAGTTTACTCATATATA
CTTTAGATTGATTTAAAACTTCATTTTTAATTTAAAAGGATCTAGGTGAAGATCCTTTTTGATAATCTCA
TGACCAAAATCCCTTAACGTGAGTTTTCGTTCCACTGAGCGTCAGACCCCGTAGAAAAGATCAAAGGATC
TTCTTGAGATCCTTTTTTTCTGCGCGTAATCTGCTGCTTGCAAACAAAAAAACCACCGCTACCAGCGGTG
GTTTGTTTGCCGGATCAAGAGCTACCAACTCTTTTTCCGAAGGTAACTGGCTTCAGCAGAGCGCAGATAC
CAAATACTGTTCTTCTAGTGTAGCCGTAGTTAGGCCACCACTTCAAGAACTCTGTAGCACCGCCTACATA
CCTCGCTCTGCTAATCCTGTTACCAGTGGCTGCTGCCAGTGGCGATAAGTCGTGTCTTACCGGGTTGGAC
TCAAGACGATAGTTACCGGATAAGGCGCAGCGGTCGGGCTGAACGGGGGGTTCGTGCACACAGCCCAGCT
TGGAGCGAACGACCTACACCGAACTGAGATACCTACAGCGTGAGCTATGAGAAAGCGCCACGCTTCCCGA
AGGGAGAAAGGCGGACAGGTATCCGGTAAGCGGCAGGGTCGGAACAGGAGAGCGCACGAGGGAGCTTCCA
GGGGGAAACGCCTGGTATCTTTATAGTCCTGTCGGGTTTCGCCACCTCTGACTTGAGCGTCGATTTTTGT
GATGCTCGTCAGGGGGGCGGAGCCTATGGAAAAACGCCAGCAACGCGGCCTTTTTACGGTTCCTGGCCTT
TTGCTGGCCTTTTGCTCACATGTCCTGCAGGCAGCTGCGCGCTCGCTCGCTCACTGAGGCCGCCCGGGCG
TCGGGCGACCTTTGGTCGCCCGGCCTCAGTGAGCGAGCGAGCGCGCAGAGAGGGAGTGGCCAACTCCATC
ACTAGGGGTTCCTGCGGCCGCACGCGTCTGCAGAGGGCCCTGCGTATGAGTGCAAGTGGGTTTTAGGACC
AGGATGAGGCGGGGTGGGGGTGCCTACCTGACGACCGACCCCGACCCACTGGACAAGCACCCAACCCCCA
TTCCCCAAATTGCGCATCCCCTATCAGAGAGGGGGAGGGGAAACAGGATGCGGCGAGGCGCGTGCGCACT
GCCAGCTTCAGCACCGCGGACAGTGCCTTCGCCCCCGCCTGGCGGCGCGCGCCACCGCCGCCTCAGCACT
GAAGGCGCGCTGACGTCACTCGCCGGTCCCCCGCAAACTCCCCTTCCCGGCCACCTTGGTCGCGTCCGCG
CCGCCGCCGGCCCAGCCGGACCGCACCACGCGAGGCGCGAGATAGGGGGGCACGGGCGCGACCATCTGCG
CTGCGGCGCCGGCGACTCAGCGCTGCCTCAGTCTGCGGTGGGCAGCGGAGGAGTCGTGTCGTGCCTGAGA
GCGCAGACGCGTGGACGGTACCCTTCAGGTCGAGAAATCGATTGCCACCATGCCTAAGAAGAAGAGGAAG
GTTTCTGAGCTGATTATTAGTGGTTCATCTGGTGGATTCCTGCGAAACATCGGCAAAGAGTATCAGGAGG
CCGCTGAAAACTTCATGAGGTTTATGAATGACCAGGGGGCGTACGCTCCTAACACTTTGAGGGATTTGAG
GTTGGTCTTTCATAGCTGGGCCAGATGGTGCCATGCTCGGCAGCTTGCATGGTTTCCAATTAGTCCTGAA
ATGGCACGCGAATACTTTCTTCAGTTGCACGATGCAGACCTGGCCTCCACTACCATCGACAAGCACTATG
CTATGCTTAATATGCTTCTGTCCCACTGCGGACTGCCACCCTTGTCCGACGACAAGTCAGTGAGTCTTGC
CATGAGAAGAATTAGAAGAGAAGCCGCAACCGAAAAGGGTGAGAGGACAGGACAGGCAATCCCCCTGCGC
TGGGACGACCTGAAGCTGCTGGATGTGCTGCTCAGCAGGAGCGAGCGGCTGGTCGACCTGCGCAACAGGG
CTTTCCTGTTCGTAGCCTATAACACCCTCATGAGAATGTCTGAAATATCACGCATCAGGGTTGGGGACTT
GGATCAGACAGGAGACACAGTGACCCTGCACATCAGTCACACTAAGACAATCACCACAGCTGCGGGCCTT
GACAAAGTGCTCTCCCGGCGAACCACAGCAGTGCTCAATGACTGGCTGGACGTCAGTGGGCTTAGAGAAC
ATCCAGACGCTGTGCTCTTCCCACCTATACACCGGTCAAACAAAGCCCGCATTACTACCACGCCCCTGAC
CGCCCCTGCCATGGAGAAGATTTTCAGTGATGCCTGGGTGCTGCTGAACAAACGGGACGCCACCCCCAAT
AAAGGGAGGTATAGGACCTGGACCGGCCATTCCGCCAGGGTGGGTGCCGCAATAGACATGGCCGAGAAAC
AGGTGTCTATGGTCGAGATTATGCAGGAAGGGACATGGAAGAAGCCTGAAACACTGATGCGGTATCTCAG
AAGGGGCGGAGTGTCCGTGGGAGCCAATTCTCGACTGATGGATAGCTAAGGATCCGCTAGCAGATCTGCC
TCGACTGTGCCTTCTAGTTGCCAGCCATCTGTTGTTTGCCCCTCCCCCGTGCCTTCCTTGACCCTGGAAG
GTGCCACTCCCACTGTCCTTTCCTAATAAAATGAGGAAATTGCATCGCATTGTCTGAGTAGGTGTCATTC
TATTCTGGGGGGTGGGGTGGGGCAGGACAGCAAGGGGGAGGATTGGGAAGACAATAGCAGGCATGCTGGG
GACACGTGCGGACCGAGCGGCCGCAGGAA
