>Addgene plasmid #50363 | AAV phSyn1(S)-DreO-bGHpA | addgene partial sequence | sequence record 77904 | BGH-rev 5'-TAGAAGGCACAGTCGAGG-3'
AGATACCGCATCAGTGTTTCAGGCTTCTTCCATGTCCCTTCCTGCATAATCTCGACCATAGACACCTGTT
TCTCGGCCATGTCTATTGCGGCACCCACCCTGGCGGAATGGCCGGTCCAGGTCCTATACCTCCCTTTATT
GGGGGTGGCGTCCCGTTTGTTCAGCAGCACCCAGGCATCACTGAAAATCTTCTCCATGGCAGGGGCGGTC
AGGGGCGTGGTAGTAATGCGGGCTTTGTTTGACCGGTGTATAGGTGGGAAGAGCACAGCGTCTGGATGTT
CTCTAAGCCCACTGACGTCCAGCCAGTCATTGAGCACTGCTGTGGTTCGCCGGGAGAGCACTTTGTCAAG
GCCCGCAGCTGTGGTGATTGTCTTAGTGTGACTGATGTGCAGGGTCACTGTGTCTCCTGTCTGATCCAAG
TCCCCAACCCTGATGCGTGATATTTCAGACATTCTCATGAGGGTGTTATAGGCTACGAACAGGAAAGCCC
TGTTGCGCAGGTCGACCAGCCGCTCGCTCCTGCTGAGCAGCACATCCAGCAGCTTCAGGTCGTCCCAGCG
CAGGGGGATTGCCTGTCCTGTCCTCTCACCCTTTTCGGTTGCGGCTTCTCTTCTAATTCTTCTCATGGCA
AGACTCACTGACTTGTCGTCGGACAAGGGTGGCAGTCCGCAGTGGGACAGAAGCATATTAAGCATAGCAT
AGTGCTTGTCGATGGTAGTGGAGGCCAGGTCTGCATCGTGCAACTGAAGAAAGTATTCGCGTGCCATTTC
A
